>Addgene plasmid #1373 | pPS2042 | addgene partial sequence | sequence record 17410 | 1373 with GFP-R
CTCCTTTGCTAGCCATAAGCTTGCATGCCTGCAGGGCAATGATATCTGAGTCGGTCTTGGCATACTGGAT
ACGCATAGGTTTGTCATAGAAAGGGAAACCCTGCATGGAGCGCAGGGCGTTGGTGGCGCTGCTGACCTCC
TTGAAGATGACAAAGGCCTGGCCCCTCATCTTCAGGCTCCGTGATACCAGGATATCCAGGATCTGGCCAA
ACTGGGAGAAGATGGCGTACAGGGACTTTTTTAGCTCATCCTTCTTGATCTTCTCATTGAGGTTGTTGAT
ATAAATAGTGTGGTTAGGGCGGGTCTCGGGAACTGCCATTCTAGAACTAGTGGATCCGGGGTTTTTTCTC
CTTGACGTTAAAGTATAGAGGTATATTAACAATTTTTTGTTGATACTTTTATTACATTTGAATAAGAAGT
AATACAAACCGAAAATGTTGAAAGTATTAGTTAAAGTGGTTATGCAGTTTTTGCATTTATATATCTGTTA
ATAGATCAAAAATCATCGCTTCGCTGATTAATTACCCCAGAAATAAGGCTAAAAAACTAATCGCATTATC
ATCCTATGGTTGTTAATTTGATTCGTTCATTTGAAGGTTTGTGGGGCCAGGTTACTGCCAATTTTTCCTC
TTCATAACCATAAAAGCTAGTATTGTAGAATCTTTATTGTTCGGAGCAGTGC
