>Addgene plasmid #1373 | pPS2042 | addgene partial sequence | sequence record 17411 | 1373 with T7
GGCGGCCGCTCTAGAACTAGTGGATCCCCCGGGCTGCAGGAATTCGACAGGTTATCAGCAACAACACAGT
CATATCCATTCTCAATTAGCTCTACCACAGTGTGTGAACCAATGTATCCAGCACCACCTGTAACCAAAAC
AATTTTAGAAGTACTTTCACTTTGTAACTGAGCTGTCATTTATATTGAATTTTCAAAAATTCTTACTTTT
TTTTTGGATGGACGCAAAGAAGTTTAATAATCATATTACATGGCATTACCACCATATACATATCCATATA
CATATCCATATCTAATCTTACTTATATGTTGTGGAAATGTAAAGAGCCCCATTATCTTAGCCTAAAAAAA
CCTTCTCTTTGGAACTTTCAGTAATACGCTTAACTGCTCATTGCTATATTGAAGTACGGATTAGAAGCCG
CCGAGCGGGTGACAGCCCTCCGAAGGAAGACTCTCCTCCGTGCGTCCTCGTCTTCACCGGTCGCGTTCCT
GAAACGCAGATGTGCCTCGCGCCGCACTGCTCCGAACAATAAAGATTCTACAATACTAGCTTTTATGGTT
ATGAAGAGGAAAAATTGGCAGTAACCTGGCCCCACAAACCTTCAAATGAACGAATCNNTTAACAACCATA
GGATGATAATGCGATTAGTTTTTTAGCCTTATTTCTGGGGTAATTAATCAGCG
