[The description below was written by a language model from this plasmid's Addgene catalogue record.]
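Description:
pPS2042 is a yeast expression plasmid built on the pRS314 backbone, a centromeric (CEN) shuttle vector that is maintained at low copy in Saccharomyces cerevisiae and selected through the TRP1 auxotrophic marker. In E. coli it is propagated under ampicillin selection. The depositor's comments confirm the CEN character of the plasmid and state that expression is driven by the GAL1 promoter, which is induced by galactose and repressed by glucose, so production of the fusion protein can be switched on by changing the carbon source.

The insert encodes residues 1–94 of human U1A, fused at its C terminus to GFP. This N-terminal fragment of U1A corresponds to its first RNA recognition motif, which binds a specific stem-loop of U1 snRNA with high affinity. A U1A–GFP fusion of this kind is generally used as a fluorescent tether: when co-expressed with a reporter transcript carrying U1A binding sites, it decorates that RNA and lets its location be followed in living cells. The associated publication concerns the requirement for pre-mRNA processing factors in nuclear export, which fits use of the plasmid for visualising mRNA localisation and export in yeast, although the record does not itself describe the reporter RNA or the experimental design.

The catalogue links the insert to an Entrez entry for a U1 snRNA gene rather than for the U1A protein, which looks like a database mismatch, since the named insert and residue numbering describe a protein fragment. No feature table is provided, so terminator, linker and cloning sites are not stated.
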