Addgene plasmid #1373: pPS2042
Depositing lab: Pamela Silver. Depositing organization: Dana-Farber Cancer Institute. Publication: Pre-mRNA processing factors are required for nuclear export. Brodsky AS, Silver PA. RNA 2000 Dec;6(12):1737-49. 10.1017/S1355838200001059 PubMed 11142374.
Backbone
  Vector backbone: pRS314
  Backbone size w/o insert (bp): 4785
  Vector type: Yeast Expression
  Selectable markers: TRP1
Growth in bacteria
  Bacterial resistance: Ampicillin, 100 μg/mL
  Growth temperature: 37°C
  Growth strain: DH5alpha
  Copy number: Low Copy
Gene/Insert
  Gene/Insert name: U1A (1-94) (alt name: U1A)
  Species: H. sapiens (human)
  Mutation: U1A (1-94)
  Entrez Gene: RNU1-4 (a.k.a. HSD2, HSD5, HSD6, HSD7, RNU1, RNU1D2, RNU1E2, RNU1F1, RNU1G1, RNU1G2, U1B2, U1D2, U1E2, U1F)
  Tag / fusion protein: GFP (C terminal on insert)
  Cloning method: Restriction Enzyme
  Sequencing primers: 5′ T7; 3′ M13R
Terms and licenses: Academic/Nonprofit Terms; Industry Terms: Not Available to Industry
Depositor comments: CEN plasmid, GAL1 promoter
How to cite: pPS2042 was a gift from Pamela Silver (Addgene plasmid # 1373 ; http://n2t.net/addgene:1373 ; RRID:Addgene_1373)
